Addgene plasmid #189924: AAV-EFS-SaABE8eV106W-bGH-U6-sgRNA-BsmBI
Purpose: AAV genome encoding SaABE8eV106W and Sa sgRNA cassette on a single AAV, with BsmBI sites for protospacer installation
Depositing lab: David Liu. Depositing organization: Broad Institute. Publication: Efficient in vivo base editing via single adeno-associated viruses with size-optimized genomes encoding compact adenine base editors. Davis JR, Wang X, Witte IP, Huang TP, Levy JM, Raguram A, Banskota S, Seidah NG, Musunuru K, Liu DR. Nat Biomed Eng. 2022 Jul 28. pii: 10.1038/s41551-022-00911-4. doi: 10.1038/s41551-022-00911-4. PubMed 35902773.
Backbone
  Vector backbone: modified pX601
  Vector type: AAV
Growth in bacteria
  Bacterial resistance: Ampicillin, 100 μg/mL
  Growth temperature: 37°C
  Growth strain: NEB Stable
  Copy number: Unknown
Gene/Insert
  Gene/Insert name: SaABE8e V106W (alt name: JRD273)
  Insert size (bp): 3848
  Mutation: SaCas9 D10A, TadA ABE8e V106W
  Promoter: EFS
  Cloning method: Gibson Cloning
  Sequencing primers: 5′ GAGAACCGTATATAAGTGCAG
Terms and licenses: Academic/Nonprofit Terms; Industry Terms: Not Available to Industry
How to cite: AAV-EFS-SaABE8eV106W-bGH-U6-sgRNA-BsmBI was a gift from David Liu (Addgene plasmid # 189924 ; http://n2t.net/addgene:189924 ; RRID:Addgene_189924)
