[The description below was written by a language model from this plasmid's Addgene catalogue record and pLannotate feature annotations shown in this document.]
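Description:
AAV-EFS-SaABE8eV106W-bGH-U6-sgRNA-BsmBI is an AAV transfer plasmid built on a modified pX601 backbone that carries a complete adenine base editing system, editor plus guide RNA, within a single AAV genome. The 7,873-nt sequence record shows two AAV2 inverted terminal repeats (annotated as fragments) that bracket the payload and serve as the signals for replication and packaging of the intervening DNA into AAV particles. Outside the ITRs lies the bacterial backbone: a high-copy ColE1/pUC origin, an f1 origin, an ampicillin resistance gene with its own promoter, and remnants of the lac region (lacZα and lacI fragments, CAP site, lac promoter and operator). A very short hit annotated as an SV40 small t antigen fragment just upstream of the promoter is too small to be a functional coding element.

Within the ITRs, the compact EFS (EF-1α core) promoter drives the roughly 3.8-kb SaABE8e V106W insert, a fusion of an evolved E. coli TadA deaminase domain (ABE8e variant with the additional V106W substitution) to Staphylococcus aureus Cas9 carrying the D10A nickase mutation, terminated by a bovine growth hormone polyadenylation signal. Downstream, in the opposite orientation, a human U6 RNA polymerase III promoter drives an Sa sgRNA scaffold. According to the record, BsmBI sites in this cassette allow a user-chosen protospacer to be installed, so the plasmid as supplied carries no targeting sequence. The small promoter and compact Cas9 orthologue keep the genome size-optimized for packaging, and the associated publication indicates its use for in vivo A•T-to-G•C base editing delivered by a single AAV rather than a split dual-vector system.
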