Features (pLannotate 1.2.2; 18 found; start..end, strand, type, name):
      1..131     +  repeat_region  AAV2 ITR (fragment): inverted terminal repeat of adeno-associated virus serotype 2 inverted
    145..302     +  CDS            lacZα (fragment): LacZα fragment of β-galactosidase; lacZ fragment
    307..735     +  rep_origin     f1 ori (sequence partly withheld): f1 bacteriophage origin of replication; arrow indicates direction of (+) strand synthesis
    788..892     +  promoter       AmpR promoter: bla
    893..1753    +  CDS            AmpR: β-lactamase; bla; confers resistance to ampicillin, carbenicillin, and related antibiotics
   1924..2512    +  rep_origin     ori: high-copy-number ColE1/pMB1/pBR322/pUC origin of replication
   2695..2787    +  CDS            lacI (fragment): lac repressor; lacI; The lac repressor binds to the lac operator to inhibit transcription in E. coli. This inhibition can be relieved by adding lactose or isopropyl-β-D-thiogalactopyranoside (IPTG).
   2800..2821    +  protein_bind   CAP binding site: CAP binding activates transcription in the presence of cAMP. E. coli catabolite activator protein
   2836..2866    +  promoter       lac promoter: promoter for the E. coli lac operon
   2874..2890    +  protein_bind   lac operator: The lac repressor binds to the lac operator to inhibit transcription in E. coli. This inhibition can be relieved by adding lactose or isopropyl-β-D-thiogalactopyranoside (IPTG). lac repressor encoded by lacI
   2940..3070    -  repeat_region  AAV2 ITR (fragment): inverted terminal repeat of adeno-associated virus serotype 2 inverted
   3092..3110    +  CDS            small t antigen (fragment): SV40 (simian virus 40) small t antigen
   3136..3347    +  promoter       EF-1α core promoter: core promoter for human elongation factor EF-1α
   3418..3909    +  CDS            tadA: TADA_ECOLI - Also known as yfhC. Experimental evidence at protein level: Swiss-Prot protein existence level 1. Catalyzes the deamination of adenosine to inosine at the wobble position 34 of tRNA(Arg2). Essential for cell viability. From Escherichia coli (strain K12).
   4015..7170    +  CDS            cas9: CAS9_STAAU - Experimental evidence at protein level: Swiss-Prot protein existence level 1. CRISPR (clustered regularly interspaced short palindromic repeat) is an adaptive immune system that provides protection against mobile genetic elements (viruses, transposable elements and conjugative plasmids). CRISPR clusters contain spacers, sequences complementary to antecedent mobile elements, and target invading nucleic acids. CRISPR clusters are transcribed and processed into CRISPR RNA (crRNA). In type II CRISPR systems correct processing of pre-crRNA requires a trans- encoded small RNA (tracrRNA)
   7247..7471    +  polyA_signal   bGH poly(A) signal: bovine growth hormone polyadenylation signal
   7497..7555    -  misc_RNA       Sa gRNA scaffold (fragment): guide RNA scaffold for the Staphylococcus aureus CRISPR/Cas9 system
   7610..7850    -  promoter       U6 promoter: RNA polymerase III promoter for human U6 snRNA
>Addgene plasmid #189924 | AAV-EFS-SaABE8eV106W-bGH-U6-sgRNA-BsmBI | addgene full sequence | sequence record 371179 | Addgene NGS Result
AGGAACCCCTAGTGATGGAGTTGGCCACTCCCTCTCTGCGCGCTCGCTCGCTCACTGAGGCCGGGCGACC
AAAGGTCGCCCGACGCCCGGGCTTTGCCCGGGCGGCCTCAGTGAGCGAGCGAGCGCGCAGCCTTAATTAA
CCTAATTCACTGGCCGTCGTTTTACAACGTCGTGACTGGGAAAACCCTGGCGTTACCCAACTTAATCGCC
TTGCAGCACATCCCCCTTTCGCCAGCTGGCGTAATAGCGAAGAGGCCCGCACCGATCGCCCTTCCCAACA
GTTGCGCAGCCTGAATGGCGAATGGG
[124 nt withheld, positions 307-430]
C
[91 nt withheld, positions 432-522]
A
[49 nt withheld, positions 524-572]
CCTTTGACGTTGGAGTCCACGTTCTTT
[37 nt withheld, positions 600-636]
ACCCTATCTCGGTCTATTCTTTTGATTTATAAGGGATTTTGCCGATTTCGGCCTATTGGTTAAAAAATGA
GCTGATTTAACAAAAATTTAACGCGAATTTTAACAAAATATTAACGCTTACAATTTAGGTGGCACTTTTC
GGGGAAATGTGCGCGGAACCCCTATTTGTTTATTTTTCTAAATACATTCAAATATGTATCCGCTCATGAG
ACAATAACCCTGATAAATGCTTCAATAATATTGAAAAAGGAAGAGTATGAGTATTCAACATTTCCGTGTC
GCCCTTATTCCCTTTTTTGCGGCATTTTGCCTTCCTGTTTTTGCTCACCCAGAAACGCTGGTGAAAGTAA
AAGATGCTGAAGATCAGTTGGGTGCACGAGTGGGTTACATCGAACTGGATCTCAACAGCGGTAAGATCCT
TGAGAGTTTTCGCCCCGAAGAACGTTTTCCAATGATGAGCACTTTTAAAGTTCTGCTATGTGGCGCGGTA
TTATCCCGTATTGACGCCGGGCAAGAGCAACTCGGTCGCCGCATACACTATTCTCAGAATGACTTGGTTG
AGTACTCACCAGTCACAGAAAAGCATCTTACGGATGGCATGACAGTAAGAGAATTATGCAGTGCTGCCAT
AACCATGAGTGATAACACTGCGGCCAACTTACTTCTGACAACGATCGGAGGACCGAAGGAGCTAACCGCT
TTTTTGCACAACATGGGGGATCATGTAACTCGCCTTGATCGTTGGGAACCGGAGCTGAATGAAGCCATAC
CAAACGACGAGCGTGACACCACGATGCCTGTAGCAATGGCAACAACGTTGCGCAAACTATTAACTGGCGA
ACTACTTACTCTAGCTTCCCGGCAACAATTAATAGACTGGATGGAGGCGGATAAAGTTGCAGGACCACTT
CTGCGCTCGGCCCTTCCGGCTGGCTGGTTTATTGCTGATAAATCTGGAGCCGGTGAGCGTGGGTCTCGCG
GTATCATTGCAGCACTGGGGCCAGATGGTAAGCCCTCCCGTATCGTAGTTATCTACACGACGGGGAGTCA
GGCAACTATGGATGAACGAAATAGACAGATCGCTGAGATAGGTGCCTCACTGATTAAGCATTGGTAACTG
TCAGACCAAGTTTACTCATATATACTTTAGATTGATTTAAAACTTCATTTTTAATTTAAAAGGATCTAGG
TGAAGATCCTTTTTGATAATCTCATGACCAAAATCCCTTAACGTGAGTTTTCGTTCCACTGAGCGTCAGA
CCCCGTAGAAAAGATCAAAGGATCTTCTTGAGATCCTTTTTTTCTGCGCGTAATCTGCTGCTTGCAAACA
AAAAAACCACCGCTACCAGCGGTGGTTTGTTTGCCGGATCAAGAGCTACCAACTCTTTTTCCGAAGGTAA
CTGGCTTCAGCAGAGCGCAGATACCAAATACTGTTCTTCTAGTGTAGCCGTAGTTAGGCCACCACTTCAA
GAACTCTGTAGCACCGCCTACATACCTCGCTCTGCTAATCCTGTTACCAGTGGCTGCTGCCAGTGGCGAT
AAGTCGTGTCTTACCGGGTTGGACTCAAGACGATAGTTACCGGATAAGGCGCAGCGGTCGGGCTGAACGG
GGGGTTCGTGCACACAGCCCAGCTTGGAGCGAACGACCTACACCGAACTGAGATACCTACAGCGTGAGCT
ATGAGAAAGCGCCACGCTTCCCGAAGGGAGAAAGGCGGACAGGTATCCGGTAAGCGGCAGGGTCGGAACA
GGAGAGCGCACGAGGGAGCTTCCAGGGGGAAACGCCTGGTATCTTTATAGTCCTGTCGGGTTTCGCCACC
TCTGACTTGAGCGTCGATTTTTGTGATGCTCGTCAGGGGGGCGGAGCCTATGGAAAAACGCCAGCAACGC
GGCCTTTTTACGGTTCCTGGCCTTTTGCTGGCCTTTTGCTCACATGTTCTTTCCTGCGTTATCCCCTGAT
TCTGTGGATAACCGTATTACCGCCTTTGAGTGAGCTGATACCGCTCGCCGCAGCCGAACGACCGAGCGCA
GCGAGTCAGTGAGCGAGGAAGCGGAAGAGCGCCCAATACGCAAACCGCCTCTCCCCGCGCGTTGGCCGAT
TCATTAATGCAGCTGGCACGACAGGTTTCCCGACTGGAAAGCGGGCAGTGAGCGCAACGCAATTAATGTG
AGTTAGCTCACTCATTAGGCACCCCAGGCTTTACACTTTATGCTTCCGGCTCGTATGTTGTGTGGAATTG
TGAGCGGATAACAATTTCACACAGGAAACAGCTATGACCATGATTACGCCAGATTTAATTAAGGCTGCGC
GCTCGCTCGCTCACTGAGGCCGCCCGGGCAAAGCCCGGGCGTCGGGCGACCTTTGGTCGCCCGGCCTCAG
TGAGCGAGCGAGCGCGCAGAGAGGGAGTGGCCAACTCCATCACTAGGGGTTCCTGCGGCCTCTAGAATTC
GCTAGCTAGGTCTTGAAAGGAGTGGGAATTGGCTCCGGTGCCCGTCAGTGGGCAGAGCGCACATCGCCCA
CAGTCCCCGAGAAGTTGGGGGGAGGGGTCGGCAATTGATCCGGTGCCTAGAGAAGGTGGCGCGGGGTAAA
CTGGGAAAGTGATGTCGTGTACTGGCTCCGCCTTTTTCCCGAGGGTGGGGGAGAACCGTATATAAGTGCA
GTAGTCGCCGTGAACGTTCTTTTTCGCAACGGGTTTGCCGCCAGAACACAGGACCGGTGCCACCATGAAA
CGGACAGCCGACGGAAGCGAGTTCGAGTCACCAAAGAAGAAGCGGAAAGTCTCTGAGGTGGAGTTTTCCC
ACGAGTACTGGATGAGACATGCCCTGACCCTGGCCAAGAGGGCACGGGATGAGAGGGAGGTGCCTGTGGG
AGCCGTGCTGGTGCTGAACAATAGAGTGATCGGCGAGGGCTGGAACAGAGCCATCGGCCTGCACGACCCA
ACAGCCCATGCCGAAATTATGGCCCTGAGACAGGGCGGCCTGGTCATGCAGAACTACAGACTGATTGACG
CCACCCTGTACGTGACATTCGAGCCTTGCGTGATGTGCGCCGGCGCCATGATCCACTCTAGGATCGGCCG
CGTGGTGTTTGGATGGAGAAATTCTAAAAGAGGCGCCGCAGGCTCCCTGATGAACGTGCTGAACTACCCC
GGCATGAATCACCGCGTCGAAATTACCGAGGGAATCCTGGCAGATGAATGTGCCGCCCTGCTGTGCGATT
TCTATCGGATGCCTAGACAGGTGTTCAATGCTCAGAAGAAGGCCCAGAGCTCCATCAACTCCGGAGGATC
TAGCGGAGGCTCCTCTGGCTCTGAGACACCTGGCACAAGCGAGAGCGCAACACCTGAAAGCAGCGGGGGC
AGCAGCGGGGGGTCAGGGAAGCGAAATTACATTCTGGGGCTGGCCATTGGCATTACATCAGTGGGCTATG
GCATCATTGACTACGAGACAAGGGACGTGATCGACGCCGGCGTGAGACTGTTCAAGGAGGCCAACGTGGA
GAACAATGAGGGCCGGAGATCCAAGAGGGGAGCAAGGCGCCTGAAGCGGAGAAGGCGCCACAGAATCCAG
AGAGTGAAGAAGCTGCTGTTCGATTACAACCTGCTGACCGACCACTCCGAGCTGTCTGGCATCAATCCTT
ATGAGGCCAGAGTGAAGGGCCTGTCCCAGAAGCTGTCTGAGGAGGAGTTTAGCGCCGCCCTGCTGCACCT
GGCAAAGAGGAGAGGCGTGCACAACGTGAATGAGGTGGAGGAGGACACCGGCAACGAGCTGTCCACAAAG
GAGCAGATCAGCCGCAATTCCAAGGCCCTGGAGGAGAAGTATGTGGCCGAGCTGCAGCTGGAGCGGCTGA
AGAAGGATGGCGAGGTGAGGGGCTCCATCAATCGCTTCAAGACCTCTGACTACGTGAAGGAGGCCAAGCA
GCTGCTGAAGGTGCAGAAGGCCTACCACCAGCTGGATCAGTCCTTTATCGATACATATATCGACCTGCTG
GAGACAAGGCGCACATACTATGAGGGACCAGGAGAGGGCTCTCCCTTCGGCTGGAAGGACATCAAGGAGT
GGTACGAGATGCTGATGGGCCACTGCACCTATTTTCCAGAGGAGCTGAGAAGCGTGAAGTACGCCTATAA
CGCCGATCTGTACAACGCCCTGAATGACCTGAACAACCTGGTCATCACCAGGGATGAGAACGAGAAGCTG
GAGTACTATGAGAAGTTCCAGATCATCGAGAACGTGTTCAAGCAGAAGAAGAAGCCTACACTGAAGCAGA
TCGCCAAGGAGATCCTGGTGAACGAGGAGGACATCAAGGGCTACCGCGTGACCTCCACAGGCAAGCCAGA
GTTCACCAATCTGAAGGTGTATCACGATATCAAGGACATCACAGCCCGGAAGGAGATCATCGAGAACGCC
GAGCTGCTGGATCAGATCGCCAAGATCCTGACCATCTATCAGAGCTCCGAGGACATCCAGGAGGAGCTGA
CCAACCTGAATAGCGAGCTGACACAGGAGGAGATCGAGCAGATCAGCAATCTGAAGGGCTACACCGGCAC
ACACAACCTGAGCCTGAAGGCCATCAATCTGATCCTGGATGAGCTGTGGCACACAAACGACAATCAGATC
GCCATCTTTAACCGGCTGAAGCTGGTGCCAAAGAAGGTGGACCTGTCCCAGCAGAAGGAGATCCCAACCA
CACTGGTGGACGATTTCATCCTGTCTCCCGTGGTGAAGCGGAGCTTCATCCAGAGCATCAAAGTGATCAA
CGCCATCATCAAGAAGTACGGCCTGCCCAATGATATCATCATCGAGCTGGCCAGGGAGAAGAACTCCAAG
GACGCCCAGAAGATGATCAATGAGATGCAGAAGAGGAACCGCCAGACCAATGAGCGGATCGAGGAGATCA
TCAGAACCACAGGCAAGGAGAACGCCAAGTACCTGATCGAGAAGATCAAGCTGCACGATATGCAGGAGGG
CAAGTGTCTGTATTCTCTGGAGGCCATCCCTCTGGAGGACCTGCTGAACAATCCATTCAACTACGAGGTG
GATCACATCATCCCCCGGAGCGTGAGCTTCGACAATTCTTTTAACAATAAGGTGCTGGTGAAGCAGGAGG
AGAACAGCAAGAAGGGCAATAGGACCCCTTTCCAGTACCTGTCTAGCTCCGATTCTAAGATCAGCTACGA
GACATTCAAGAAGCACATCCTGAATCTGGCCAAGGGCAAGGGCCGCATCAGCAAGACCAAGAAGGAGTAC
CTGCTGGAGGAGCGGGACATCAACAGATTCTCCGTGCAGAAGGACTTCATCAACCGGAATCTGGTGGACA
CCAGATACGCCACACGCGGCCTGATGAATCTGCTGCGGTCTTATTTCAGAGTGAACAATCTGGATGTGAA
GGTGAAGAGCATCAACGGCGGCTTCACCTCCTTTCTGCGGAGAAAGTGGAAGTTTAAGAAGGAGCGCAAC
AAGGGCTATAAGCACCACGCCGAGGATGCCCTGATCATCGCCAATGCCGACTTCATCTTTAAGGAGTGGA
AGAAGCTGGACAAGGCCAAGAAAGTGATGGAGAACCAGATGTTCGAGGAGAAGCAGGCCGAGAGCATGCC
CGAGATCGAGACAGAGCAGGAGTACAAGGAGATTTTCATCACACCTCACCAGATCAAGCACATCAAGGAC
TTCAAGGACTACAAGTATTCTCACAGGGTGGATAAGAAGCCCAACCGCGAGCTGATCAATGACACCCTGT
ATAGCACACGGAAGGACGATAAGGGCAATACCCTGATCGTGAACAATCTGAACGGCCTGTACGACAAGGA
TAATGACAAGCTGAAGAAGCTGATCAACAAGTCTCCCGAGAAGCTGCTGATGTACCACCACGATCCTCAG
ACATATCAGAAGCTGAAGCTGATCATGGAGCAGTACGGCGACGAGAAGAACCCACTGTATAAGTACTATG
AGGAGACAGGCAACTACCTGACAAAGTATAGCAAGAAGGATAATGGCCCCGTGATCAAGAAGATCAAGTA
CTATGGCAACAAGCTGAATGCCCACCTGGACATCACCGACGATTACCCTAACTCTCGCAATAAGGTGGTG
AAGCTGAGCCTGAAGCCATACCGGTTCGACGTGTACCTGGACAACGGCGTGTATAAGTTTGTGACAGTGA
AGAATCTGGATGTGATCAAGAAGGAGAACTACTATGAGGTGAACAGCAAGTGCTACGAGGAGGCCAAGAA
GCTGAAGAAGATCAGCAACCAGGCCGAGTTCATCGCCTCTTTTTACAACAATGACCTGATCAAGATCAAT
GGCGAGCTGTATAGAGTGATCGGCGTGAACAATGATCTGCTGAACAGAATCGAAGTGAATATGATCGACA
TCACCTACAGGGAGTATCTGGAGAACATGAATGATAAGAGGCCCCCTCGCATCATCAAGACCATCGCCTC
TAAGACACAGAGCATCAAGAAGTACAGCACAGACATCCTGGGGAACCTGTATGAAGTCAAGAGCAAGAAA
CATCCTCAGATTATCAAGAAAGGCTCTGGCGGCTCAAAAAGAACCGCCGACGGCAGCGAATTCGAGCCCA
AGAAGAAGAGGAAAGTCTAATAGATCTCGACTGTGCCTTCTAGTTGCCAGCCATCTGTTGTTTGCCCCTC
CCCCGTGCCTTCCTTGACCCTGGAAGGTGCCACTCCCACTGTCCTTTCCTAATAAAATGAGGAAATTGCA
TCGCATTGTCTGAGTAGGTGTCATTCTATTCTGGGGGGTGGGGTGGGGCAGGACAGCAAGGGGGAGGATT
GGGAAGACAATAGCAGGCATGCTGGGGATGCGGTGGGCTCTATGGCTCGAGCGGCCCAAGCTTAAAAAAA
TCTCGCCAACAAGTTGACGAGATAAACACGGCATTTTGCCTTGTTTTAGTAGATTCTGTAATTTTCATTA
CAGAGTACTAAAACCGAGACGCATTAATCGTCTCGGGTGTTTCGTCCTTTCCACAAGATATATAAAGCCA
AGAAATCGAAATACTTTCAAGTTACGGTAAGCATATGATAGTCCATTTTAAAACATAATTTTAAAACTGC
AAACTACCCAAGAAATTATTACTTTCTACGTCACGTATTTTGTACTAATATCTTTGTGTTTACAGTCAAA
TTAATTCTAATTATCTCTCTAACAGCCTTGTATCGTATATGCAAATATGAAGGAATCATGGGAAATAGGC
CCTCTTCCTGCCCGACCTTGCGGCCGC
